>Addgene plasmid #144232 | TFORF2765 | addgene full sequence | sequence record 404106 | Addgene NGS Result
TTAATGTAGTCTTATGCAATACTCTTGTAGTCTTGCAACATGGTAACGATGAGTTAGCAACATGCCTTAC
AAGGAGAGAAAAAGCACCGTGCATGCCGATTGGTGGAAGTAAGGTGGTACGATCGTGCCTTATTAGGAAG
GCAACAGACGGGTCTGACATGGATTGGACGAACCACTGAATTGCCGCATTGCAGAGATATTGTATTTAAG
TGCCTAGCTCGATACATAAACGGGTCTCTCTGGTTAGACCAGATCTGAGCCTGGGAGCTCTCTGGCTAAC
TAGGGAACCCACTGCTTAAGCCTCAATAAAGCTTGCCTTGAGTGCTTCAAGTAGTGTGTGCCCGTCTGTT
GTGTGACTCTGGTAACTAGAGATCCCTCAGACCCTTTTAGTCAGTGTGGAAAATCTCTAGCAGTGGCGCC
CGAACAGGGACTTGAAAGCGAAAGGGAAACCAGAGGAGCTCTCTCGACGCAGGACTCGGCTTGCTGAAGC
GCGCACGGCAAGAGGCGAGGGGCGGCGACTGGTGAGTACGCCAAAAATTTTGACTAGCGGAGGCTAGAAG
GAGAGAGATGGGTGCGAGAGCGTCAGTATTAAGCGGGGGAGAATTAGATCGCGATGGGAAAAAATTCGGT
TAAGGCCAGGGGGAAAGAAAAAATATAAATTAAAACATATAGTATGGGCAAGCAGGGAGCTAGAACGATT
CGCAGTTAATCCTGGCCTGTTAGAAACATCAGAAGGCTGTAGACAAATACTGGGACAGCTACAACCATCC
CTTCAGACAGGATCAGAAGAACTTAGATCATTATATAATACAGTAGCAACCCTCTATTGTGTGCATCAAA
GGATAGAGATAAAAGACACCAAGGAAGCTTTAGACAAGATAGAGGAAGAGCAAAACAAAAGTAAGACCAC
CGCACAGCAAGCGGCCGCTGATCTTCAGACCTGGAGGAGGAGATATGAGGGACAATTGGAGAAGTGAATT
ATATAAATATAAAGTAGTAAAAATTGAACCATTAGGAGTAGCACCCACCAAGGCAAAGAGAAGAGTGGTG
CAGAGAGAAAAAAGAGCAGTGGGAATAGGAGCTTTGTTCCTTGGGTTCTTGGGAGCAGCAGGAAGCACTA
TGGGCGCAGCGTCAATGACGCTGACGGTACAGGCCAGACAATTATTGTCTGGTATAGTGCAGCAGCAGAA
CAATTTGCTGAGGGCTATTGAGGCGCAACAGCATCTGTTGCAACTCACAGTCTGGGGCATCAAGCAGCTC
CAGGCAAGAATCCTGGCTGTGGAAAGATACCTAAAGGATCAACAGCTCCTGGGGATTTGGGGTTGCTCTG
GAAAACTCATTTGCACCACTGCTGTGCCTTGGAATGCTAGTTGGAGTAATAAATCTCTGGAACAGATTTG
GAATCACACGACCTGGATGGAGTGGGACAGAGAAATTAACAATTACACAAGCTTAATACACTCCTTAATT
GAAGAATCGCAAAACCAGCAAGAAAAGAATGAACAAGAATTATTGGAATTAGATAAATGGGCAAGTTTGT
GGAATTGGTTTAACATAACAAATTGGCTGTGGTATATAAAATTATTCATAATGATAGTAGGAGGCTTGGT
AGGTTTAAGAATAGTTTTTGCTGTACTTTCTATAGTGAATAGAGTTAGGCAGGGATATTCACCATTATCG
TTTCAGACCCACCTCCCAACCCCGAGGGGACCCATGCATTGCATCTCAATTAGTCAGCAACCAGGTGTGG
AAAGTCCCCAGGCTCCCCAGCAGGCAGAAGTATGCAAAGCATGCGTCTCAATTAGTCAGCAACCATAGTC
CCGCCCCTAACTCCGCCCATCCCGCCCCTAACTCCGCCCAGTTCCGCCCATTCTCCGCCCCATGGCTGAC
TAATTTTTTTTATTTATGCAGAGGCCGAGGCCGCCTCGGCCTCTGAGCTATTCCAGAAGTAGTGAGGAGG
CTTTTTTGGAGGCCTAGGCTTTTGCAAAAAGCTTTCTAGAGGTACCACCGGAGCTTACCATGACCGAGTA
CAAGCCCACGGTGCGCCTCGCCACCCGCGACGACGTCCCCAGGGCCGTACGCACCCTCGCCGCCGCGTTC
GCCGACTACCCCGCCACGCGCCACACCGTCGATCCGGACCGCCACATCGAGCGGGTCACCGAGCTGCAAG
AACTCTTCCTCACGCGCGTCGGGCTCGACATCGGCAAGGTGTGGGTCGCGGACGACGGCGCCGCCGTGGC
GGTCTGGACCACGCCGGAGAGCGTCGAAGCGGGGGCGGTGTTCGCCGAGATCGGCCCGCGCATGGCCGAG
TTGAGCGGTTCCCGGCTGGCCGCGCAGCAACAGATGGAAGGCCTCCTGGCGCCGCACCGGCCCAAGGAGC
CCGCGTGGTTCCTGGCCACCGTCGGCGTCTCGCCCGACCACCAGGGCAAGGGTCTGGGCAGCGCCGTCGT
GCTCCCCGGAGTGGAGGCGGCCGAGCGCGCCGGGGTGCCCGCCTTCCTGGAGACCTCCGCGCCCCGCAAC
CTCCCCTTCTACGAGCGGCTCGGCTTCACCGTCACCGCCGACGTCGAGGTGCCCGAAGGACCGCGCACCT
GGTGCATGACCCGCAAGCCCGGTGCCAGTTAACGAATTCTAGATCTTGAGACAAATGGCAGTATTCATCC
ACAATTTTAAAAGAAAAGGGGGGATTGGGGGGTACAGTGCAGGGGAAAGAATAGTAGACATAATAGCAAC
AGACATACAAACTAAAGAATTACAAAAACAAATTACAAAAATTCAAAATTTTCGGGTTTATTACAGGGAC
AGCAGAGATCCACTTTGGCGCCGGCTCGAGGCCTGCAGGTGCAAAGATGGATAAAGTTTTAAACAGAGAG
GAATCTTTGCAGCTAATGGACCTTCTAGGTCTTGAAAGGAGTGGGAATTGGCTCCGGTGCCCGTCAGTGG
GCAGAGCGCACATCGCCCACAGTCCCCGAGAAGTTGGGGGGAGGGGTCGGCAATTGAACCGGTGCCTAGA
GAAGGTGGCGCGGGGTAAACTGGGAAAGTGATGTCGTGTACTGGCTCCGCCTTTTTCCCGAGGGTGGGGG
AGAACCGTATATAAGTGCAGTAGTCGCCGTGAACGTTCTTTTTCGCAACGGGTTTGCCGCCAGAACACAG
GTAAGTGCCGTGTGTGGTTCCCGCGGGCCTGGCCTCTTTACGGGTTATGGCCCTTGCGTGCCTTGAATTA
CTTCCACCTGGCTGCAGTACGTGATTCTTGATCCCGAGCTTCGGGTTGGAAGTGGGTGGGAGAGTTCGAG
GCCTTGCGCTTAAGGAGCCCCTTCGCCTCGTGCTTGAGTTGAGGCCTGGCCTGGGCGCTGGGGCCGCCGC
GTGCGAATCTGGTGGCACCTTCGCGCCTGTCTCGCTGCTTTCGATAAGTCTCTAGCCATTTAAAATTTTT
GATGACCTGCTGCGACGCTTTTTTTCTGGCAAGATAGTCTTGTAAATGCGGGCCAAGATCTGCACACTGG
TATTTCGGTTTTTGGGGCCGCGGGCGGCGACGGGGCCCGTGCGTCCCAGCGCACATGTTCGGCGAGGCGG
GGCCTGCGAGCGCGGCCACCGAGAATCGGACGGGGGTAGTCTCAAGCTGGCCGGCCTGCTCTGGTGCCTG
GCCTCGCGCCGCCGTGTATCGCCCCGCCCTGGGCGGCAAGGCTGGCCCGGTCGGCACCAGTTGCGTGAGC
GGAAAGATGGCCGCTTCCCGGCCCTGCTGCAGGGAGCTCAAAATGGAGGACGCGGCGCTCGGGAGAGCGG
GCGGGTGAGTCACCCACACAAAGGAAAAGGGCCTTTCCGTCCTCAGCCGTCGCTTCATGTGACTCCACGG
AGTACCGGGCGCCGTCCAGGCACCTCGATTAGTTCTCGAGCTTTTGGAGTACGTCGTCTTTAGGTTGGGG
GGAGGGGTTTTATGCGATGGAGTTTCCCCACACTGAGTGGGTGGAGACTGAAGTTAGGCCAGCTTGGCAC
TTGATGTAATTCTCCTTGGAATTTGCCCTTTTTGAGTTTGGATCTTGGTTCATTCTCAAGCCTCAGACAG
TGGTTCAAAGTTTTTTTCTTCCATTTCAGGTGTCGTGAGGCTAGCACCGCCACCATGACCACTGCAGGCA
GGGGAAATTTAGGCCTCATCCCCAGGAGCACTGCTTTCCAGAAGCAAGAGGGGCGCCTGACTGTGAAGCA
GGAGCCAGCAAACCAGACCTGGGGGCAGGGCAGCAGTCTCCAGAAGAACTATCCTCCTGTCTGCGAAATC
TTCCGGCTACACTTCAGGCAATTGTGTTACCACGAGATGTCTGGGCCGCAGGAAGCATTGAGCCGGCTTC
GGGAGCTCTGCCGCTGGTGGCTCATGCCAGAGGTGCACACCAAGGAGCAGATCCTGGAGCTGCTGGTGCT
TGAGCAGTTCCTGAGCATCCTCCCTGGGGAGCTCCGGACCTGGGTGCAGCTGCATCACCCTGAGAGTGGT
GAGGAGGCTGTGGCTGTGGTGGAGGATTTCCAGAGACACCTCAGTGGATCAGAGGAGGTTTCAGCCCCAG
CACAGAAACAGGAAATGCATTTTGAGGAGACAACAGCTCTGGGTACAACAAAGGAATCTCCTCCTACCTC
ACCCCTCAGTGGGGGCTCAGCCCCTGGAGCCCACCTGGAGCCTCCTTATGACCCAGGGACACACCACCTC
CCCAGTGGGGACTTCGCTCAATGTACTTCTCCAGTTCCTACCCTTCCTCAAGTGGGGAACTCAGGAGACC
AAGCAGGGGCAACTGTACTTCGGATGGTCAGGCCCCAGGATACTGTGGCATATGAGGACCTATCTGTAGA
CTACACTCAGAAGAAATGGAAAAGTCTCACACTCAGTCAGAGAGCCCTGCAGTGGAACATGATGCCAGAA
AATCACCATAGCATGGCCTCCTTGGCAGGTGAGAACATGATGAAGGGTTCAGAGTTGACTCCAAAGCAGG
AATTTTTTAAAGGATCAGAGTCATCTAACAGGACATCAGGGGGACTCTTTGGGGTGGTTCCTGGGGCAGC
AGAGACTGGAGATGTTTGTGAAGATACTTTCAAGGAGTTAGAAGGACAAACCTCAGATGAAGAAGGGAGC
AGACTAGAAAATGATTTCTTGGAAATAACAGATGAAGATAAGAAAAAATCCACAAAAGACAGATATGACA
AATATAAGGAAGTTGGGGAACATCCACCTCTGTCTTCCAGTCCTGTTGAACATGAAGGAGTTTTAAAGGG
ACAGAAATCCTATCGATGTGATGAATGTGGCAAAGCTTTCAATCGGAGTTCTCACCTTATTGGCCATCAG
AGAATCCACACTGGAGAGAAACCCTATGAGTGTAATGAGTGTGGGAAGACCTTCAGGCAAACCTCCCAGC
TCATTGTTCATCTCAGAACCCACACAGGGGAAAAACCCTATGAATGCAGTGAGTGTGGAAAGGCCTATAG
GCACAGCTCCCATCTCATTCAACACCAGAGACTCCATAATGGGGAGAAACCCTATAAATGTAATGAATGT
GCAAAAGCCTTTACTCAGAGTTCCCGACTCACTGACCACCAGAGAACCCATACTGGGGAGAAACCTTATG
AATGCAATGAGTGTGGAGAGGCATTCATTCGAAGCAAAAGTCTTGCTCGACATCAGGTCCTGCACACTGG
TAAGAAACCTTACAAATGCAATGAGTGTGGGAGAGCATTCTGTTCCAATAGAAATCTCATTGACCATCAG
AGAATCCACACTGGGGAGAAGCCTTATGAGTGTAGTGAATGTGGCAAAGCCTTCAGTCGGAGTAAATGTC
TTATTCGACATCAGAGCCTCCATACTGGGGAAAAGCCATACAAATGTAGTGAATGTGGGAAAGCCTTCAA
TCAGAACTCTCAACTCATTGAGCATGAGCGAATTCATACTGGAGAAAAACCTTTTGAATGTAGCGAGTGT
GGTAAGGCATTTGGTCTGAGTAAATGTCTTATTCGGCACCAGAGACTTCACACGGGTGAAAAGCCCTATA
AATGCAATGAGTGTGGAAAATCCTTCAATCAAAACTCACACCTTATTATACACCAGAGAATTCACACTGG
TGAGAAACCCTATGAATGTAATGAGTGTGGGAAGGTATTCAGTTATAGCTCCAGCCTTATGGTACATCAG
AGAACCCATACTGGGGAAAAACCCTATAAATGCAATGATTGTGGGAAAGCTTTTAGTGACAGCTCACAGC
TTATTGTACACCAGAGAGTCCACACCGGAGAGAAACCTTATGAATGTAGTGAATGTGGGAAAGCCTTTAG
TCAGCGTTCCACTTTTAATCACCACCAGCGAACTCACACTGGAGAGAAGTCCTCAGGTCTGGCTTGGTCA
GTTTCTTAGTAATGAACTAGTCCGTAACTTGAAAGTATTTCGATTTCTTGGCTTTATATATCTTGTGGAA
AGGACGACGTTCCCGTAAGAATGACAACAAGACGCGTTAAGTCGACAATCAACCTCTGGATTACAAAATT
TGTGAAAGATTGACTGGTATTCTTAACTATGTTGCTCCTTTTACGCTATGTGGATACGCTGCTTTAATGC
CTTTGTATCATGCTATTGCTTCCCGTATGGCTTTCATTTTCTCCTCCTTGTATAAATCCTGGTTGCTGTC
TCTTTATGAGGAGTTGTGGCCCGTTGTCAGGCAACGTGGCGTGGTGTGCACTGTGTTTGCTGACGCAACC
CCCACTGGTTGGGGCATTGCCACCACCTGTCAGCTCCTTTCCGGGACTTTCGCTTTCCCCCTCCCTATTG
CCACGGCGGAACTCATCGCCGCCTGCCTTGCCCGCTGCTGGACAGGGGCTCGGCTGTTGGGCACTGACAA
TTCCGTGGTGTTGTCGGGGAAATCATCGTCCTTTCCTTGGCTGCTCGCCTGTGTTGCCACCTGGATTCTG
CGCGGGACGTCCTTCTGCTACGTCCCTTCGGCCCTCAATCCAGCGGACCTTCCTTCCCGCGGCCTGCTGC
CGGCTCTGCGGCCTCTTCCGCGTCTTCGCCTTCGCCCTCAGACGAGTCGGATCTCCCTTTGGGCCGCCTC
CCCGCGTCGACTTTAAGACCAATGACTTACAAGGCAGCTGTAGATCTTAGCCACTTTTTAAAAGAAAAGG
GGGGACTGGAAGGGCTAATTCACTCCCAACGAAGACAAGATCTGCTTTTTGCTTGTACTGGGTCTCTCTG
GTTAGACCAGATCTGAGCCTGGGAGCTCTCTGGCTAACTAGGGAACCCACTGCTTAAGCCTCAATAAAGC
TTGCCTTGAGTGCTTCAAGTAGTGTGTGCCCGTCTGTTGTGTGACTCTGGTAACTAGAGATCCCTCAGAC
CCTTTTAGTCAGTGTGGAAAATCTCTAGCAGTACGTATAGTAGTTCATGTCATCTTATTATTCAGTATTT
ATAACTTGCAAAGAAATGAATATCAGAGAGTGAGAGGAACTTGTTTATTGCAGCTTATAATGGTTACAAA
TAAAGCAATAGCATCACAAATTTCACAAATAAAGCATTTTTTTCACTGCATTCTAGTTGTGGTTTGTCCA
AACTCATCAATGTATCTTATCATGTCTGGCTCTAGCTATCCCGCCCCTAACTCCGCCCATCCCGCCCCTA
ACTCCGCCCAGTTCCGCCCATTCTCCGCCCCATGGCTGACTAATTTTTTTTATTTATGCAGAGGCCGAGG
CCGCCTCGGCCTCTGAGCTATTCCAGAAGTAGTGAGGAGGCTTTTTTGGAGGCCTAGGGACGTACCCAAT
TCGCCCTATAGTGAGTCGTATTACGCGCGCTCACTGGCCGTCGTTTTACAACGTCGTGACTGGGAAAACC
CTGGCGTTACCCAACTTAATCGCCTTGCAGCACATCCCCCTTTCGCCAGCTGGCGTAATAGCGAAGAGGC
CCGCACCGATCGCCCTTCCCAACAGTTGCGCAGCCTGAATGGCGAATGGG
[124 nt withheld, positions 7961-8084]
C
[91 nt withheld, positions 8086-8176]
A
[49 nt withheld, positions 8178-8226]
CCTTTGACGTTGGAGTCCACGTTCTTT
[37 nt withheld, positions 8254-8290]
ACCCTATCTCGGTCTATTCTTTTGATTTATAAGGGATTTTGCCGATTTCGGCCTATTGGTTAAAAAATGA
GCTGATTTAACAAAAATTTAACGCGAATTTTAACAAAATATTAACGCTTACAATTTAGGTGGCACTTTTC
GGGGAAATGTGCGCGGAACCCCTATTTGTTTATTTTTCTAAATACATTCAAATATGTATCCGCTCATGAG
ACAATAACCCTGATAAATGCTTCAATAATATTGAAAAAGGAAGAGTATGAGTATTCAACATTTCCGTGTC
GCCCTTATTCCCTTTTTTGCGGCATTTTGCCTTCCTGTTTTTGCTCACCCAGAAACGCTGGTGAAAGTAA
AAGATGCTGAAGATCAGTTGGGTGCACGAGTGGGTTACATCGAACTGGATCTCAACAGCGGTAAGATCCT
TGAGAGTTTTCGCCCCGAAGAACGTTTTCCAATGATGAGCACTTTTAAAGTTCTGCTATGTGGCGCGGTA
TTATCCCGTATTGACGCCGGGCAAGAGCAACTCGGTCGCCGCATACACTATTCTCAGAATGACTTGGTTG
AGTACTCACCAGTCACAGAAAAGCATCTTACGGATGGCATGACAGTAAGAGAATTATGCAGTGCTGCCAT
AACCATGAGTGATAACACTGCGGCCAACTTACTTCTGACAACGATCGGAGGACCGAAGGAGCTAACCGCT
TTTTTGCACAACATGGGGGATCATGTAACTCGCCTTGATCGTTGGGAACCGGAGCTGAATGAAGCCATAC
CAAACGACGAGCGTGACACCACGATGCCTGTAGCAATGGCAACAACGTTGCGCAAACTATTAACTGGCGA
ACTACTTACTCTAGCTTCCCGGCAACAATTAATAGACTGGATGGAGGCGGATAAAGTTGCAGGACCACTT
CTGCGCTCGGCCCTTCCGGCTGGCTGGTTTATTGCTGATAAATCTGGAGCCGGTGAGCGTGGGTCTCGCG
GTATCATTGCAGCACTGGGGCCAGATGGTAAGCCCTCCCGTATCGTAGTTATCTACACGACGGGGAGTCA
GGCAACTATGGATGAACGAAATAGACAGATCGCTGAGATAGGTGCCTCACTGATTAAGCATTGGTAACTG
TCAGACCAAGTTTACTCATATATACTTTAGATTGATTTAAAACTTCATTTTTAATTTAAAAGGATCTAGG
TGAAGATCCTTTTTGATAATCTCATGACCAAAATCCCTTAACGTGAGTTTTCGTTCCACTGAGCGTCAGA
CCCCGTAGAAAAGATCAAAGGATCTTCTTGAGATCCTTTTTTTCTGCGCGTAATCTGCTGCTTGCAAACA
AAAAAACCACCGCTACCAGCGGTGGTTTGTTTGCCGGATCAAGAGCTACCAACTCTTTTTCCGAAGGTAA
CTGGCTTCAGCAGAGCGCAGATACCAAATACTGTTCTTCTAGTGTAGCCGTAGTTAGGCCACCACTTCAA
GAACTCTGTAGCACCGCCTACATACCTCGCTCTGCTAATCCTGTTACCAGTGGCTGCTGCCAGTGGCGAT
AAGTCGTGTCTTACCGGGTTGGACTCAAGACGATAGTTACCGGATAAGGCGCAGCGGTCGGGCTGAACGG
GGGGTTCGTGCACACAGCCCAGCTTGGAGCGAACGACCTACACCGAACTGAGATACCTACAGCGTGAGCT
ATGAGAAAGCGCCACGCTTCCCGAAGGGAGAAAGGCGGACAGGTATCCGGTAAGCGGCAGGGTCGGAACA
GGAGAGCGCACGAGGGAGCTTCCAGGGGGAAACGCCTGGTATCTTTATAGTCCTGTCGGGTTTCGCCACC
TCTGACTTGAGCGTCGATTTTTGTGATGCTCGTCAGGGGGGCGGAGCCTATGGAAAAACGCCAGCAACGC
GGCCTTTTTACGGTTCCTGGCCTTTTGCTGGCCTTTTGCTCACATGTTCTTTCCTGCGTTATCCCCTGAT
TCTGTGGATAACCGTATTACCGCCTTTGAGTGAGCTGATACCGCTCGCCGCAGCCGAACGACCGAGCGCA
GCGAGTCAGTGAGCGAGGAAGCGGAAGAGCGCCCAATACGCAAACCGCCTCTCCCCGCGCGTTGGCCGAT
TCATTAATGCAGCTGGCACGACAGGTTTCCCGACTGGAAAGCGGGCAGTGAGCGCAACGCAATTAATGTG
AGTTAGCTCACTCATTAGGCACCCCAGGCTTTACACTTTATGCTTCCGGCTCGTATGTTGTGTGGAATTG
TGAGCGGATAACAATTTCACACAGGAAACAGCTATGACCATGATTACGCCAAGCGCGCAATTAACCCTCA
CTAAAGGGAACAAAAGCTGGAGCTGCAAGC
Features (pLannotate 1.2.2; 32 found; start..end, strand, type, name):
      5..231     +  promoter       RSV promoter: Rous sarcoma virus enhancer/promoter
    232..412     +  LTR            5' LTR (truncated): truncated 5' long terminal repeat (LTR) from HIV-1
    459..584     +  misc_feature   HIV-1 Ψ: packaging signal of human immunodeficiency virus type 1
    568..931     +  CDS            HIV-1 gag (fragment): gag protein from human immunodeficiency virus 1; gag
   1077..1310    +  misc_feature   RRE: The Rev response element (RRE) of HIV-1 allows for Rev-dependent mRNA export from the nucleus to the cytoplasm.
   1687..1713    +  CDS            Rev (fragment): human immunodeficiency virus 1 (HIV-1) Rev protein; rev; enhances nuclear export of unspliced and incompletely spliced viral mRNAs
   1720..1743    +  promoter       SV40 promoter (fragment): SV40 early promoter
   1744..1815    +  promoter       SV40 promoter (fragment): SV40 enhancer and early promoter
   1839..1974    +  rep_origin     SV40 ori: SV40 origin of replication
   2020..2616    +  CDS            PuroR (fragment): puromycin N-acetyltransferase; pac from Streptomyces; confers resistance to puromycin
   2665..2782    +  misc_feature   cPPT/CTS: central polypurine tract and central termination sequence of HIV-1
   2847..2913    +  CDS            small t antigen (fragment): SV40 (simian virus 40) small t antigen
   2920..4098    +  promoter       EF-1α promoter: strong constitutive promoter for human elongation factor EF-1α
   4115..5314    +  CDS            ZKSCAN7 (fragment): ZKSC7_HUMAN - Also known as ZNF167, ZNF448, ZNF64. Experimental evidence at protein level: Swiss-Prot protein existence level 1. May be involved in transcriptional regulation. From Homo sapiens (Human).
   5915..5936    +  CDS            CCR5TC (fragment): zinc-finger domain from the CCR5-224 (+) zinc-finger nuclease that recognizes the left half-site target sequence in the human CCR5 gene (Perez et al., 2008; Gross et al., 2013)
   6392..6445    +  promoter       U6 promoter (fragment): RNA polymerase III promoter for human U6 snRNA
   6487..7075    +  misc_feature   WPRE: woodchuck hepatitis virus posttranscriptional regulatory element
   7126..7145    +  misc_feature   cPPT/CTS (fragment): central polypurine tract and central termination sequence of HIV-1
   7147..7380    +  LTR            3' LTR (ΔU3): self-inactivating 3' long terminal repeat (LTR) from HIV-1
   7458..7579    +  polyA_signal   SV40 poly(A) signal: SV40 polyadenylation signal
   7619..7754    +  rep_origin     SV40 ori: SV40 origin of replication
   7775..7793    -  promoter       T7 promoter: promoter for bacteriophage T7 RNA polymerase
   7801..7956    +  CDS            lacZα (fragment): LacZα fragment of β-galactosidase; lacZ fragment
   7961..8389    +  rep_origin     f1 ori (sequence partly withheld): f1 bacteriophage origin of replication; arrow indicates direction of (+) strand synthesis
   8442..8546    +  promoter       AmpR promoter: bla
   8547..9407    +  CDS            AmpR: β-lactamase; bla; confers resistance to ampicillin, carbenicillin, and related antibiotics
   9578..10166   +  rep_origin     ori: high-copy-number ColE1/pMB1/pBR322/pUC origin of replication
  10349..10441   +  CDS            lacI (fragment): lac repressor; lacI; The lac repressor binds to the lac operator to inhibit transcription in E. coli. This inhibition can be relieved by adding lactose or isopropyl-β-D-thiogalactopyranoside (IPTG).
  10454..10475   +  protein_bind   CAP binding site: CAP binding activates transcription in the presence of cAMP. E. coli catabolite activator protein
  10490..10520   +  promoter       lac promoter: promoter for the E. coli lac operon
  10528..10544   +  protein_bind   lac operator: The lac repressor binds to the lac operator to inhibit transcription in E. coli. This inhibition can be relieved by adding lactose or isopropyl-β-D-thiogalactopyranoside (IPTG). lac repressor encoded by lacI
  10589..10607   +  promoter       T3 promoter: promoter for bacteriophage T3 RNA polymerase
