[The description below was written by a language model from this plasmid's Addgene catalogue record and pLannotate feature annotations shown in this document.]
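Description:
TFORF2765 is a lentiviral mammalian expression plasmid built on the pLX_TRC317 backbone. It belongs to a barcoded collection of transcription factor open reading frames designed for pooled overexpression screens. It carries human ZKSCAN7 (also known as ZNF167, ZNF448 and ZNF64), a zinc-finger protein thought to act in transcriptional regulation. The catalogue lists the insert at about 2.4 kb and notes that it was made synthetically. In bacteria the plasmid is maintained through a high-copy ColE1/pUC-type origin with ampicillin resistance, and an f1 origin is also present. The depositor warns that recombination can occur, as is common with LTR-containing plasmids.

The viral portion has a third-generation, self-inactivating layout. An RSV promoter drives a truncated HIV-1 5' LTR, followed by the Ψ packaging signal with a partial gag sequence and then the Rev response element. The downstream end is closed by a ΔU3 3' LTR and an SV40 polyadenylation signal. Within the transfer region, an SV40 early promoter expresses puromycin N-acetyltransferase for selecting transduced cells. A cPPT/CTS element follows to aid nuclear import. The EF-1α promoter then drives the ZKSCAN7 ORF constitutively, and a WPRE downstream enhances transcript stability and expression.

The automated annotation labels only the first part of the ORF as ZKSCAN7. The short zinc-finger and U6 promoter fragments called further along are most likely partial matches rather than functional parts. The 24-bp barcode described in the catalogue is not annotated in the feature table, so its position is not stated. The barcode allows the transcription factor delivered to each cell to be identified by sequencing, for example in pooled directed-differentiation screens.
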