Addgene plasmid #144232: TFORF2765
Purpose: Lentiviral vector for overexpressing transcription factor ORFs with unique 24-bp barcodes. Barcodes facilitate identification of transcription factors in pooled screens.
Depositing lab: Feng Zhang. Depositing organization: Broad Institute. Publication: A transcription factor atlas of directed differentiation. Joung J, Ma S, Tay T, Geiger-Schuller KR, Kirchgatterer PC, Verdine VK, Guo B, Arias-Garcia MA, Allen WE, Singh A, Kuksenko O, Abudayyeh OO, Gootenberg JS, Fu Z, Macrae RK, Buenrostro JD, Regev A, Zhang F. Cell. 2023 Jan 5;186(1):209-229.e26. doi: 10.1016/j.cell.2022.11.026. PubMed 36608654.
Backbone
  Vector backbone: pLX_TRC317
  Backbone manufacturer: Broad Institute Genetic Perturbation Platform
  Backbone size w/o insert (bp): 8264
  Vector type: Mammalian Expression, Lentiviral
  Selectable markers: Puromycin
Growth in bacteria
  Bacterial resistance: Ampicillin, 100 μg/mL
  Growth temperature: 37°C
  Growth strain: NEB Stable
  Copy number: High Copy
Gene/Insert
  Gene/Insert name: ZKSCAN7
  Species: H. sapiens (human)
  Insert size (bp): 2366
  Entrez Gene: ZNF167 (a.k.a. ZFP, ZNF64, ZNF448, ZKSCAN7, FLJ12738)
  Promoter: EF1a
  Cloning method: Unknown
  Sequencing primers: 5′ GGGTGGAGACTGAAGTTAGGCCAG; 3′ CACATAGCGTAAAAGGAGCAACATAG
Terms and licenses: Academic/Nonprofit Terms; Industry Terms: Not Available to Industry
Depositor comments: NM_001288590,NM_018651,ENST00000426540,ENST00000273320 . The transcription factor ORF portion of this plasmid was synthesized by Genewiz. Please test multiple small colonies in case of plasmid recombination. To make this collection available in a timely manner, a portion of this collection was not fully sequenced by Addgene. If an Addgene verified full plasmid sequence is not available, please contact us prior to placing an order to request the full sequence.
How to cite: TFORF2765 was a gift from Feng Zhang (Addgene plasmid # 144232 ; http://n2t.net/addgene:144232 ; RRID:Addgene_144232)
