>Addgene plasmid #144232 | TFORF2765 | depositor partial sequence | sequence record 284811 | Insert
ACCGCCACCATGACCACTGCAGGCAGGGGAAATTTAGGCCTCATCCCCAGGAGCACTGCTTTCCAGAAGC
AAGAGGGGCGCCTGACTGTGAAGCAGGAGCCAGCAAACCAGACCTGGGGGCAGGGCAGCAGTCTCCAGAA
GAACTATCCTCCTGTCTGCGAAATCTTCCGGCTACACTTCAGGCAATTGTGTTACCACGAGATGTCTGGG
CCGCAGGAAGCATTGAGCCGGCTTCGGGAGCTCTGCCGCTGGTGGCTCATGCCAGAGGTGCACACCAAGG
AGCAGATCCTGGAGCTGCTGGTGCTTGAGCAGTTCCTGAGCATCCTCCCTGGGGAGCTCCGGACCTGGGT
GCAGCTGCATCACCCTGAGAGTGGTGAGGAGGCTGTGGCTGTGGTGGAGGATTTCCAGAGACACCTCAGT
GGATCAGAGGAGGTTTCAGCCCCAGCACAGAAACAGGAAATGCATTTTGAGGAGACAACAGCTCTGGGTA
CAACAAAGGAATCTCCTCCTACCTCACCCCTCAGTGGGGGCTCAGCCCCTGGAGCCCACCTGGAGCCTCC
TTATGACCCAGGGACACACCACCTCCCCAGTGGGGACTTCGCTCAATGTACTTCTCCAGTTCCTACCCTT
CCTCAAGTGGGGAACTCAGGAGACCAAGCAGGGGCAACTGTACTTCGGATGGTCAGGCCCCAGGATACTG
TGGCATATGAGGACCTATCTGTAGACTACACTCAGAAGAAATGGAAAAGTCTCACACTCAGTCAGAGAGC
CCTGCAGTGGAACATGATGCCAGAAAATCACCATAGCATGGCCTCCTTGGCAGGTGAGAACATGATGAAG
GGTTCAGAGTTGACTCCAAAGCAGGAATTTTTTAAAGGATCAGAGTCATCTAACAGGACATCAGGGGGAC
TCTTTGGGGTGGTTCCTGGGGCAGCAGAGACTGGAGATGTTTGTGAAGATACTTTCAAGGAGTTAGAAGG
ACAAACCTCAGATGAAGAAGGGAGCAGACTAGAAAATGATTTCTTGGAAATAACAGATGAAGATAAGAAA
AAATCCACAAAAGACAGATATGACAAATATAAGGAAGTTGGGGAACATCCACCTCTGTCTTCCAGTCCTG
TTGAACATGAAGGAGTTTTAAAGGGACAGAAATCCTATCGATGTGATGAATGTGGCAAAGCTTTCAATCG
GAGTTCTCACCTTATTGGCCATCAGAGAATCCACACTGGAGAGAAACCCTATGAGTGTAATGAGTGTGGG
AAGACCTTCAGGCAAACCTCCCAGCTCATTGTTCATCTCAGAACCCACACAGGGGAAAAACCCTATGAAT
GCAGTGAGTGTGGAAAGGCCTATAGGCACAGCTCCCATCTCATTCAACACCAGAGACTCCATAATGGGGA
GAAACCCTATAAATGTAATGAATGTGCAAAAGCCTTTACTCAGAGTTCCCGACTCACTGACCACCAGAGA
ACCCATACTGGGGAGAAACCTTATGAATGCAATGAGTGTGGAGAGGCATTCATTCGAAGCAAAAGTCTTG
CTCGACATCAGGTCCTGCACACTGGTAAGAAACCTTACAAATGCAATGAGTGTGGGAGAGCATTCTGTTC
CAATAGAAATCTCATTGACCATCAGAGAATCCACACTGGGGAGAAGCCTTATGAGTGTAGTGAATGTGGC
AAAGCCTTCAGTCGGAGTAAATGTCTTATTCGACATCAGAGCCTCCATACTGGGGAAAAGCCATACAAAT
GTAGTGAATGTGGGAAAGCCTTCAATCAGAACTCTCAACTCATTGAGCATGAGCGAATTCATACTGGAGA
AAAACCTTTTGAATGTAGCGAGTGTGGTAAGGCATTTGGTCTGAGTAAATGTCTTATTCGGCACCAGAGA
CTTCACACGGGTGAAAAGCCCTATAAATGCAATGAGTGTGGAAAATCCTTCAATCAAAACTCACACCTTA
TTATACACCAGAGAATTCACACTGGTGAGAAACCCTATGAATGTAATGAGTGTGGGAAGGTATTCAGTTA
TAGCTCCAGCCTTATGGTACATCAGAGAACCCATACTGGGGAAAAACCCTATAAATGCAATGATTGTGGG
AAAGCTTTTAGTGACAGCTCACAGCTTATTGTACACCAGAGAGTCCACACCGGAGAGAAACCTTATGAAT
GTAGTGAATGTGGGAAAGCCTTTAGTCAGCGTTCCACTTTTAATCACCACCAGCGAACTCACACTGGAGA
GAAGTCCTCAGGTCTGGCTTGGTCAGTTTCTTAGTAATGAACTAGTCCGTAACTTGAAAGTATTTCGATT
TCTTGGCTTTATATATCTTGTGGAAAGGACGACGTTCCCGTAAGAATGACAACAAG
