>Addgene plasmid #144232 | TFORF2765 | depositor partial sequence | sequence record 284812 | Barcode
CGTTCCCGTAAGAATGACAACAAG
